Addgene plasmid #203678: pQFT-mNG-Pcon-Scar
Purpose: pQFT-mNG with constitutively expressed mScarlet-I
Depositing lab: Urs Jenal. Depositing organization: University of Basel. Publication: A Synthetic Cumate-Inducible Promoter for Graded and Homogenous Gene Expression in Pseudomonas aeruginosa. Klotz A, Kaczmarczyk A, Jenal U. Appl Environ Microbiol. 2023 May 18:e0021123. doi: 10.1128/aem.00211-23. PubMed 37199671.
Backbone
  Vector backbone: pQFT
  Backbone manufacturer: Andreas Kaczmarczyk
  Backbone size w/o insert (bp): 7500
  Total vector size (bp): 8900
  Vector type: Bacterial Expression
Growth in bacteria
  Bacterial resistance: Tetracycline, 10 μg/mL
  Growth temperature: 37°C
  Growth strain: DH5alpha
  Copy number: High Copy
Gene/Insert 1
  Gene/Insert name: mNeonGreen (alt name: mNG)
  Species: Synthetic
  Insert size (bp): 700
  Promoter: PQJ
  Cloning method: Restriction Enzyme; 5′ cloning site SpeI (not destroyed); 3′ cloning site EcoRI (not destroyed)
  Sequencing primers: 5′ 10572 (TACATATGTCAATGTACCGG); 3′ M13
Gene/Insert 2
  Gene/Insert name: mScarlet-I
  Species: Synthetic
  Insert size (bp): 700
  Promoter: Phyb18
  Cloning method: Restriction Enzyme; 5′ cloning site KpnI (not destroyed); 3′ cloning site SacI (not destroyed)
  Sequencing primers: 5′ 18048 (AAATCAGCCGATGTATGTGTTCCG); 3′ M13
Terms and licenses: Academic/Nonprofit Terms; Industry Terms: Not Available to Industry
How to cite: pQFT-mNG-Pcon-Scar was a gift from Urs Jenal (Addgene plasmid # 203678 ; http://n2t.net/addgene:203678 ; RRID:Addgene_203678)
