[The description below was written by a language model from this plasmid's Addgene catalogue record and pLannotate feature annotations shown in this document.]
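Description:
pQFT-mNG-Pcon-Scar is an approximately 8.9 kb bacterial expression plasmid built on the pQFT backbone, a cumate-inducible vector developed for graded, homogeneous gene expression in Pseudomonas aeruginosa. The annotated sequence shows two replication systems: a high-copy ColE1/pUC-type origin for propagation in E. coli, and the IncP (RK2-type) oriV with its trans-acting replication gene trfA, which normally gives broad-host-range maintenance in Gram-negative bacteria. An IncP oriT with traJ and a traI fragment indicates that the plasmid can be mobilised by conjugation when transfer functions are supplied by a helper. Selection is by tetracycline, through a tetA efflux gene with adjacent tetR sequence. Short fragments annotated as bla, lacZα, rop, bom and 3xFLAG appear to be backbone or cloning remnants.

The payload consists of two fluorescent reporters in the same orientation. mNeonGreen lies between SpeI and EcoRI sites under the synthetic PQJ promoter, which the feature table shows carries two CuO operator sites. The CymR repressor from Pseudomonas putida is encoded divergently upstream. It binds these operators and is released by cumate, so green fluorescence reports induction of the promoter. Immediately downstream, mScarlet-I, cloned between KpnI and SacI, is driven by the constitutive Phyb18 promoter, part of which is annotated as a PLtetO-1-like fragment.

Constitutive red fluorescence provides an inducer-independent signal, which can plausibly serve as an internal reference for normalising mNeonGreen output or identifying plasmid-bearing cells. The record itself states only that the construct is pQFT-mNG with constitutively expressed mScarlet-I. It therefore fits use in characterising the dose response and cell-to-cell uniformity of the cumate-inducible system.
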