Features (pLannotate 1.2.2; 21 found; start..end, strand, type, name):
    698..911     +  CDS            bla(M) (fragment): β-lactamase lacking the signal sequence; bla(M); allows cytosolic expression of β-lactamase
   1083..1671    +  rep_origin     ori: high-copy-number ColE1/pMB1/pBR322/pUC origin of replication
   1736..2344    -  CDS            cymR: CYMR_PSEPU - Experimental evidence at transcript level: Swiss-Prot protein existence level 2. Involved in the repression of the cym and cmt operons which are responsible of the p-cymene degradation. From Pseudomonas putida (Arthrobacter siderocapsulatus).
   2375..2406    -  promoter       AmpR promoter (fragment): bla
   2421..2448    +  protein_bind   CuO: CymR-binding P2 operator sequence from the p-cmt operon of Pseudomonas putida (Mullick et al., 2006) CymR
   2491..2518    +  protein_bind   CuO: CymR-binding P2 operator sequence from the p-cmt operon of Pseudomonas putida (Mullick et al., 2006) CymR
   2540..3247    +  CDS            mNeonGreen: mNeonGreen is a basic (constitutively fluorescent) green/yellow fluorescent protein published in 2013, derived from Branchiostoma lanceolatum. It is reported to be a very rapidly-maturing monomer with moderate acid sensitivity.
   3284..3305    +  promoter       PLtetO-1 promoter (fragment): modified phage lambda PL promoter with tet operator sites (Lutz and Bujard, 1997)
   3348..4031    +  CDS            mScarlet-I: mScarlet-I is a basic (constitutively fluorescent) red fluorescent protein published in 2016, derived from synthetic construct. It is reported to be a rapidly-maturing monomer with moderate acid sensitivity.
   4105..4127    +  CDS            3xFLAG (fragment): three tandem FLAG® epitope tags
   4199..4356    +  CDS            lacZα (fragment): LacZα fragment of β-galactosidase; lacZ fragment
   4362..4461    -  misc_feature   bom (fragment): basis of mobility region from pBR322
   4563..4598    -  CDS            rop (fragment): Rop protein, which maintains plasmids at low copy number; rop
   4663..5305    -  CDS            TetR (fragment): tetracycline resistance regulatory protein; tetR
   5411..6610    +  CDS            TcR: tetracycline efflux protein; tetA; confers resistance to tetracycline
   6669..6821    -  CDS            tetR (fragment): TETR1_ECOLX - Experimental evidence at protein level: Swiss-Prot protein existence level 1. TetR is the repressor of the tetracycline resistance element; its N-terminal region forms a helix-turn-helix structure and binds DNA. Binding of tetracycline to TetR reduces the repressor affinity for the tetracycline resistance gene (tetA) promoter operator sites. From Escherichia coli.
   6841..7989    -  CDS            trfA: trans-acting replication protein that binds to and activates oriV
   8119..8223    -  CDS            traI (fragment): TRAI6_ECOLX - Experimental evidence at protein level: Swiss-Prot protein existence level 1. The initiation process of transfer DNA synthesis requires the interaction of at least three plasmid-specific components (TraH, I, and J) at the transfer origin resulting in the assembly of a specialised nucleoprotein complex - the relaxosome. Site- and strand-specific cleavage at the transfer origin is dependent on TraI and TraJ. From Escherichia coli.
   8261..8632    -  CDS            traJ: oriT-recognizing protein; traJ
   8665..8774    -  oriT           oriT: incP origin of transfer
   8927..620     +  rep_origin     oriV (across the origin): incP origin of replication
>Addgene plasmid #203678 | pQFT-mNG-Pcon-Scar | addgene full sequence | sequence record 417525 | Addgene NGS Result
GCTGGTTGCCCTCGCCGCTGGGCTGGCGGCCGTCTATGGCCCTGCAAACGCGCCAGAAACGCCGTCGAAG
CCGTGTGCGAGACACCGCGGCCGCCGGCGTTGTGGATACCTCGCGGAAAACTTGGCCCTCACTGACAGAT
GAGGGGCGGACGTTGACACTTGAGGGGCCGACTCACCCGGCGCGGCGTTGACAGATGAGGGGCAGGCTCG
ATTTCGGCCGGCGACGTGGAGCTGGCCAGCCTCGCAAATCGGCGAAAACGCCTGATTTTACGCGAGTTTC
CCACAGATGATGTGGACAAGCCTGGGGATAAGTGCCCTGCGGTATTGACACTTGAGGGGCGCGACTACTG
ACAGATGAGGGGCGCGATCCTTGACACTTGAGGGGCAGAGTGCTGACAGATGAGGGGCGCACCTATTGAC
ATTTGAGGGGCTGTCCACAGGCAGAAAATCCAGCATTTGCAAGGGTTTCCGCCCGTTTTTCGGCCACCGC
TAACCTGTCTTTTAACCTGCTTTTAAACCAATATTTATAAACCTTGTTTTTAACCAGGGCTGCGCCCTGT
GCGCGTGACCGCGCACGCCGAAGGGGGGTGCCCCCCCTTCTCGAACCCTCCCGGCCCGCTAACGCGGGCC
TCCCATCCCCCCAGGGGCTGCGCCCCTCGGCCGCGAACGGCCTCACCCCAAAAATGGCAGCCAAGCTGAC
CACTTCTGCGCTCGGCCCTTCCGGCTGGCTGGTTTATTGCTGATAAATCTGGAGCCGGTGAGCGTGGGTC
TCGCGGTATCATTGCAGCACTGGGGCCAGATGGTAAGCCCTCCCGTATCGTAGTTATCTACACGACGGGG
AGTCAGGCAACTATGGATGAACGAAATAGACAGATCGCTGAGATAGGTGCCTCACTGATTAAGCATTGGT
AACTGTCAGACCAAGTTTACTCATATATACTTTAGATTGATTTAAAACTTCATTTTTAATTTAAAAGGAT
CTAGGTGAAGATCCTTTTTGATAATCTCATGACCAAAATCCCTTAACGTGAGTTTTCGTTCCACTGAGCG
TCAGACCCCGTAGAAAAGATCAAAGGATCTTCTTGAGATCCTTTTTTTCTGCGCGTAATCTGCTGCTTGC
AAACAAAAAAACCACCGCTACCAGCGGTGGTTTGTTTGCCGGATCAAGAGCTACCAACTCTTTTTCCGAA
GGTAACTGGCTTCAGCAGAGCGCAGATACCAAATACTGTTCTTCTAGTGTAGCCGTAGTTAGGCCACCAC
TTCAAGAACTCTGTAGCACCGCCTACATACCTCGCTCTGCTAATCCTGTTACCAGTGGCTGCTGCCAGTG
GCGATAAGTCGTGTCTTACCGGGTTGGACTCAAGACGATAGTTACCGGATAAGGCGCAGCGGTCGGGCTG
AACGGGGGGTTCGTGCACACAGCCCAGCTTGGAGCGAACGACCTACACCGAACTGAGATACCTACAGCGT
GAGCTATGAGAAAGCGCCACGCTTCCCGAAGGGAGAAAGGCGGACAGGTATCCGGTAAGCGGCAGGGTCG
GAACAGGAGAGCGCACGAGGGAGCTTCCAGGGGGAAACGCCTGGTATCTTTATAGTCCTGTCGGGTTTCG
CCACCTCTGACTTGAGCGTCGATTTTTGTGATGCTCGTCAGGGGGGCGGAGCCTATGGAAAAACGCCAGC
AACGCGGCCTTTTTACGGTTCCTGGCCTTTTGCTGGCCTTTTGCTCACATGTTCAGCGCTTGAACTTGGC
GTAGCGCTCGCGGGCGATTTCCAGGGTCGAGTTGCGGACGCGCTCGAAGCGCTCCTTGTCCTTCTGCCAC
AGCGAGCGGACCGCCAGGCCGCGGACCGAGTTGAAGATCAGCCACAGGATGTCCTCCGCGTCGTCGCGGC
TCAGGCCGCGCGACACCAGCACGCCCAGCCACATATCCTCGACGACGAAGCGGTTGCGCTCGACGGTGCG
CTGGATGCCCTCGCGCAGCGCCGGGTCGCGGTCGGCGGCCACGATCAGGTCCAGCGAGATCGAGAAGTCG
TCGTCCAGGAAGAACTCGGCGGCGTCGTCCAGCATCTGCTGGATGACGTCGTCCTCGGGCTTCAGCTTGG
CCAGGCGGGCGCGGCTGCGCTCGGTGATCTGCTCGTACAGCCACTCGAAGGTGGCCAGCAGCAGTTCCAG
CTTGGTCGGGAAGTGGTGCGACTGGGCGCCGCGGCTGACGCCGGCGGCGCCCGGGACGTCGGCGATGCGG
AAGCCGGCATAGCCCTTCTCGCGCAGGACGCCCAGGGCGGCGGCGATCAGCTTGCCCTGGGTTTCCATCG
CGCGCTCGGCCTGGGTGCGGCGCTTCGGCGACATGATGACCATTCGGGGTCTCTCCCTGCTAGCATCAGG
GTTATTGTATCATGAGCGGATACATATGTCAATGTACCGGAACAAACAGACAATCTGGTCTGTTTGTACA
ATATTGACGCCCTGTGGGGGCATCCGTATGATTGCGCCTCAACAAACAGACAATCTGGTCTGTTTGTAAC
TAGTAGAGGAAGCTTCCGCATGGTGAGCAAAGGTGAAGAGGATAATATGGCAAGCCTGCCTGCAACCCAT
GAACTGCATATTTTTGGTAGCATTAACGGCGTGGATTTTGATATGGTTGGTCAGGGCACCGGTAATCCGA
ATGATGGTTATGAAGAACTGAATCTGAAAAGCACCAAAGGCGATCTGCAGTTTAGCCCGTGGATTCTGGT
TCCGCATATTGGTTATGGTTTTCATCAGTATCTGCCGTATCCGGATGGTATGAGCCCGTTTCAGGCAGCA
ATGGTTGATGGTAGCGGTTATCAGGTTCATCGTACCATGCAGTTTGAAGATGGTGCAAGCCTGACCGTTA
ATTATCGTTATACCTATGAAGGCAGCCACATTAAAGGCGAAGCACAGGTTAAAGGCACCGGTTTTCCGGC
AGATGGTCCGGTTATGACCAATAGTCTGACCGCAGCAGATTGGTGTCGTAGCAAAAAAACCTATCCGAAC
GATAAAACCATCATCAGCACCTTCAAATGGTCATATACCACCGGCAATGGTAAACGTTATCGTAGCACCG
CACGTACCACCTATACCTTTGCAAAACCGATGGCAGCAAACTATCTGAAAAATCAGCCGATGTATGTGTT
CCGTAAAACCGAACTGAAACACAGCAAAACAGAGCTGAACTTTAAAGAATGGCAGAAAGCCTTTACCGAT
GTGATGGGTATGGATGAGCTGTATAAATAAGGTACCTTTATAGCTAGCTTGACATCCCATAGAAGTGATA
GAGATACTGAGCACAAAGAAACACGAGGAAAACTAAACTAGTATGAGCAAGAAATATGGTGAAGCCGTGA
TCAAAGAATTTATGCGCTTTAAAGTTCACATGGAAGGTAGCATGAATGGCCACGAATTTGAAATTGAAGG
TGAAGGCGAAGGTCGTCCGTATGAAGGCACCCAGACCGCAAAACTGAAAGTTACCAAAGGTGGTCCGCTG
CCGTTTAGCTGGGATATTCTGAGTCCGCAGTTTATGTATGGTAGCCGTGCATTTATCAAACATCCGGCAG
ATATTCCGGATTACTATAAACAGAGCTTTCCGGAAGGTTTTAAATGGGAACGTGTGATGAATTTTGAAGA
TGGTGGTGCAGTTACCGTTACACAGGATACCAGCCTGGAAGATGGCACCCTGATCTATAAAGTTAAACTG
CGTGGCACCAATTTTCCGCCTGATGGTCCGGTTATGCAGAAAAAAACCATGGGTTGGGAAGCAAGCACCG
AACGTCTGTATCCTGAAGATGGCGTTCTGAAAGGTGATATCAAAATGGCACTGCGTCTGAAAGATGGCGG
TCGTTATCTGGCAGATTTCAAAACCACCTACAAAGCCAAAAAACCGGTTCAGATGCCTGGTGCATATAAT
GTTGATCGCAAACTGGATATTACCAGCCACAATGAAGATTATACCGTGGTGGAACAGTATGAACGTAGCG
AAGGCCGTCATAGTACCGGTGGTATGGATGAACTGTACAAGTGAGCTAGTAAAAAAGAGCTCCAATTGGG
ATCCGGACTACAAGGACCACGACGGCGACTATAAGGACCACGACATCGACTACAAGGATGACGACGACAA
GTGAGGATCCGGTGAAGTGACCCGCAAAAAAAAAGGCCAGGGGATCGCTCCCCCGGCCTTTTTTTTGAAT
TCACTGGCCGTCGTTTTACAACGTCGTGACTGGGAAAACCCTGGCGTTACCCAACTTAATCGCCTTGCAG
CACATCCCCCTTTCGCCAGCTGGCGTAATAGCGAAGAGGCCCGCACCGATCGCCCTTCCCAACAGTTGCG
CAGCCTGAATGGCGAATGGCGCCTGATGCGGTATTTTCTCCTTACGCATCTGTGCGGTATTTCACACCGC
ATATGGTGCACTCTCAGTACAATCTGCTCTGATGCCGCATAGTTAAGCCAGCCCCGACACCCGCCAACAC
CCGCTGACGCGCCCTGACGGGCTTGTCTGCTCCCGGCATCCGCTTACAGACAAGCTGTGACCGTCTCCGG
GAGCTGCATGTGTCAGAGGTTTTCACCGTCATCACCGAAACGCGCGAGACGAAAGGGCCTCGTGATACGC
CTATTTTTATAGGTTAATGTCATGATAATAATGGTTTCTTAGCACCCTTTCTCGGTCCTTCAACGTTCCT
GACAACGAGCCTCCTTTTCGCCAATCCATCGACAATCACCGCGAGTCCCTGCTCGAACGCTGCGTCCGGA
CCGGCTTCGTCGAAGGCGTCTATCGCGGCCCGCAACAGCGGCGAGAGCGGAGCCTGTTCAACGGTGCCGC
CGCGCTCGCCGGCATCGCTGTCGCCGGCCTGCTCCTCAAGCACGGCCCCAACAGTGAAGTAGCTGATTGT
CATCAGCGCATTGACGGCGTCCCCGGCCGAAAAACCCGCCTCGCAGAGGAAGCGAAGCTGCGCGTCGGCC
GTTTCCATCTGCGGTGCGCCCGGTCGCGTGCCGGCATGGATGCGCGCGCCATCGCGGTAGGCGAGCAGCG
CCTGCCTGAAGCTGCGGGCATTCCCGATCAGAAATGAGCGCCAGTCGTCGTCGGCTCTCGGCACCGAATG
CGTATGATTCTCCGCCAGCATGGCTTCGGCCAGTGCGTCGAGCAGCGCCCGCTTGTTCCTGAAGTGCCAG
TAAAGCGCCGGCTGCTGAACCCCCAACCGTTCCGCCAGTTTGCGTGTCGTCAGACCGTCTACGCCGACCT
CGTTCAACAGGTCCAGGGCGGCACGGATCACTGTATTCGGCTGCAACTTTGTCATGCTTGACACTTTATC
ACTGATAAACATAATATGTCCACCAACTTATCAGTGATAAAGAATCCGCGCGTTCAATCGGACCAGCGGA
GGCTGGTCCGGAGGCCAGACGTGAAACCCAACATACCCCTGATCGTAATTCTGAGCACTGTCGCGCTCGA
CGCTGTCGGCATCGGCCTGATTATGCCGGTGCTGCCGGGCCTCCTGCGCGATCTGGTTCACTCGAACGAC
GTCACCGCCCACTATGGCATTCTGCTGGCGCTGTATGCGTTGGTGCAATTTGCCTGCGCACCTGTGCTGG
GCGCGCTGTCGGATCGTTTCGGGCGGCGGCCAATCTTGCTCGTCTCGCTGGCCGGCGCCACTGTCGACTA
CGCCATCATGGCGACAGCGCCTTTCCTTTGGGTTCTCTATATCGGGCGGATCGTGGCCGGCATCACCGGG
GCGACTGGGGCGGTAGCCGGCGCTTATATTGCCGATATCACTGATGGCGATGAGCGCGCGCGGCACTTCG
GCTTCATGAGCGCCTGTTTCGGGTTCGGGATGGTCGCGGGACCTGTGCTCGGTGGGCTGATGGGCGGTTT
CTCCCCCCACGCTCCGTTCTTCGCCGCGGCAGCCTTGAACGGCCTCAATTTCCTGACGGGCTGTTTCCTT
TTGCCGGAGTCGCACAAAGGCGAACGCCGGCCGTTACGCCGGGAGGCTCTCAACCCGCTCGCTTCGTTCC
GGTGGGCCCGGGGCATGACCGTCGTCGCCGCCCTGATGGCGGTCTTCTTCATCATGCAACTTGTCGGACA
GGTGCCGGCCGCGCTTTGGGTCATTTTCGGCGAGGATCGCTTTCACTGGGACGCGACCACGATCGGCATT
TCGCTTGCCGCATTTGGCATTCTGCATTCACTCGCCCAGGCAATGATCACCGGCCCTGTAGCCGCCCGGC
TCGGCGAAAGGCGGGCACTCATGCTCGGAATGATTGCCGACGGCACAGGCTACATCCTGCTTGCCTTCGC
GACACGGGGATGGATGGCGTTCCCGATCATGGTCCTGCTTGCTTCGGGTGGCATCGGAATGCCGGCGCTG
CAAGCAATGTTGTCCAGGCAGGTGGATGAGGAACGTCAGGGGCAGCTGCAAGGCTCACTGGCGGCGCTCA
CCAGCCTGACCTCGATCGTCGGACCCCTCCTCTTCACGGCGATCTATGCGGCTTCTATAACAACGTGGAA
CGGGTGGGCATGGATTGCAGGCGCTGCCCTCTACTTGCTCTGCCTGCCGGCGCTGCGTCGCGGGCTTTGG
AGCGGCGCAGGGCAACGAGCCGATCGCTGATCGTGGAAACGATAGGCCTATGCCATGCGGGTCAAGGCGA
CTTCCGGCAAGCTATACGCGCCCTAGAATTGTCAATTTTAATCCTCTGTTTATCGGCAGTTCGTAGAGCG
CGCCGTGCGTCCCGAGCGATACTGAGCGAAGCAAGTGCGTCGAGCAGTGCCCGCTTGTTCCTGAAATGCC
AGTAAAGCGCTGGCTGCTGAACCCCCAGCCGGAACTGACCCCACAAGGCCCTAGCGTTTGCAATGCACCA
GGTCATCATTGACCCAGGCGTGTTCCACCAGGCCGCTGCCTCGCAACTCTTCGCAGGCTTCGCCGACCTG
CTCGCGCCACTTCTTCACGCGGGTGGAATCCGATCCGCACATGAGGCGGAAGGTTTCCAGCTTGAGCGGG
TACGGCTCCCGGTGCGAGCTGAAATAGTCGAACATCCGTCGGGCCGTCGGCGACAGCTTGCGGTACTTCT
CCCATATGAATTTCGTGTAGTGGTCGCCAGCAAACAGCACGACGATTTCCTCGTCGATCAGGACCTGGCA
ACGGGACGTTTTCTTGCCACGGTCCAGGACGCGGAAGCGGTGCAGCAGCGACACCGATTCCAGGTGCCCA
ACGCGGTCGGACGTGAAGCCCATCGCCGTCGCCTGTAGGCGCGACAGGCATTCCTCGGCCTTCGTGTAAT
ACCGGCCATTGATCGACCAGCCCAGGTCCTGGCAAAGCTCGTAGAACGTGAAGGTGATCGGCTCGCCGAT
AGGGGTGCGCTTCGCGTACTCCAACACCTGCTGCCACACCAGTTCGTCATCGTCGGCCCGCAGCTCGACG
CCGGTGTAGGTGATCTTCACGTCCTTGTTGACGTGGAAAATGACCTTGTTTTGCAGCGCCTCGCGCGGGA
TTTTCTTGTTGCGCGTGGTGAACAGGGCAGAGCGGGCCGTGTCGTTTGGCATCGCTCGCATCGTGTCCGG
CCACGGCGCAATATCGAACAAGGAAAGCTGCATTTCCTTGATCTGCTGCTTCGTGTGTTTCAGCAACGCG
GCCTGCTTGGCCTCGCTGACCTGTTTTGCCAGGTCCTCGCCGGCGGTTTTTCGCTTCTTGGTCGTCATAG
TTCCTCGCGTGTCGATGGTCATCGACTTCGCCAAACCTGCCGCCTCCTGTTCGAGACGACGCGAACGCTC
CACGGCGGCCGATGGCGCGGGCAGGGCAGGGGGAGCCAGTTGCACGCTGTCGCGCTCGATCTTGGCCGTA
GCTTGCTGGACCATCGAGCCGACGGACTGGAAGGTTTCGCGGGGCGCACGCATGACGGTGCGGCTTGCGA
TGGTTTCGGCATCCTCGGCGGAAAACCCCGCGTCGATCAGTTCTTGCCTGTATGCCTTCCGGTCAAACGT
CCGATTCATTCACCCTCCTTGCGGGATTGCCCCGACTCACGCCGGGGCAATGTGCCCTTATTCCTGATTT
GACCCGCCTGGTGCCTTGGTGTCCAGATAATCCACCTTATCGGCAATGAAGTCGGTCCCGTAGACCGTCT
GGCCGTCCTTCTCGTACTTGGTATTCCGAATCTTGCCCTGCACGAATACCAGCTCCGCGAAGTCGCTCTT
CTTGATGGAGCGCATGGGGACGTGCTTGGCAATCACGCGCACCCCCCGGCCGTTTTAGCGGCTAAAAAAG
TCATGGCTCTGCCCTCGGGCGGACCACGCCCATCATGACCTTGCCAAGCTCGTCCTGCTTCTCTTCGATC
TTCGCCAGCAGGGCGAGGATCGTGGCATCACCGAACCGCGCCGTGCGCGGGTCGTCGGTGAGCCAGAGTT
TCAGCAGGCCGCCCAGGCGGCCCAGGTCGCCATTGATGCGGGCCAGCTCGCGGACGTGCTCATAGTCCAC
GACGCCCGTGATTTTGTAGCCCTGGCCGACGGCCAGCAGGTAGGCCTACAGGCTCATGCCGGCCGCCGCC
GCCTTTTCCTCAATCGCTCTTCGTTCGTCTGGAAGGCAGTACACCTTGATAGGTGGGCTGCCCTTCCTGG
TTGGCTTGGTTTCATCAGCCATCCGCTTGCCCTCATCTGTTACGCCGGCGGTAGCCGGCCAGCCTCGCAG
AGCAGGATTCCCGTTGAGCACCGCCAGGTGCGAATAAGGGACAGTGAAGAAGGAACACCCGCTCGCGGGT
GGGCCTACTTCACCTATCCTGCCCGGCTGACGCCGTTGGATACACCAAGGAAAGTCTACACGAACCCTTT
GGCAAAATCCTGTATATCGTGCGAAAAAGGATGGATATACCGAAAAAATCGCTATAATGACCCCGAAGCA
GGGTTATGCAGCGGAAAAGATCCGTCGACCCTTTCCGACGCTCACCGG
